Addgene plasmid #112145: LUC2 (L/Sec/deltaP)
Purpose: Mammalian expression vector to test the effect of substituting selenocysteine for Cys on luciferase enzyme activity
Depositing lab: Paul Copeland. Publication: Efficiency of mammalian selenocysteine incorporation. Mehta A, Rebsch CM, Kinzy SA, Fletcher JE, Copeland PR. J Biol Chem. 2004 Sep 3;279(36):37852-9. doi: 10.1074/jbc.M404639200. Epub 2004 Jun 30. PubMed 15229221.
Backbone
  Vector backbone: pcDNA3.1
  Vector type: Mammalian Expression
Growth in bacteria
  Bacterial resistance: Ampicillin, 100 μg/mL
  Growth temperature: 37°C
  Growth strain: DH5alpha
  Copy number: High Copy
Gene/Insert
  Gene/Insert name: Luciferase coding region with Cysteine 258 mutated to selenocysteine (U) and deleted AUGA in PHGPx SECIS core
  Species: R. norvegicus (rat); Photinus pyralis
  Mutation: Cysteine 258 mutated to selenocysteine (U) and deleted AUGA PHGPx SECIS
  Entrez Gene: Gpx4 (a.k.a. Gshpx-4, Phgpx, gpx-4, snGpx)
  Cloning method: TOPO Cloning
Terms and licenses: Academic/Nonprofit Terms; Industry Terms: Not Available to Industry
How to cite: LUC2 (L/Sec/deltaP) was a gift from Paul Copeland (Addgene plasmid # 112145 ; http://n2t.net/addgene:112145 ; RRID:Addgene_112145)
