[The description below was written by a language model from this plasmid's Addgene catalogue record and pLannotate feature annotations shown in this document.]
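Description:
LUC2 (L/Sec/deltaP) is a mammalian expression plasmid built on the pcDNA3.1 backbone by TOPO cloning, designed to probe selenocysteine incorporation using firefly luciferase as the readout. In bacteria it is maintained as a high-copy plasmid through a ColE1/pUC-type origin and selected with ampicillin via the β-lactamase gene. An f1 origin is also present. For mammalian cells it carries a neomycin phosphotransferase cassette driven by the SV40 enhancer/early promoter and terminated by an SV40 polyadenylation signal, which would allow G418 selection of stable transfectants.

The payload is the Photinus pyralis luciferase coding region placed downstream of the human CMV immediate-early enhancer and promoter, with a T7 promoter just upstream that permits in vitro transcription, and a bovine growth hormone polyadenylation signal at the 3' end. According to the record, cysteine 258 of luciferase has been changed to a selenocysteine codon. Selenocysteine is encoded by UGA, which is read as a sense codon only when a SECIS element in the 3' untranslated region recruits the recoding machinery. Here the SECIS derives from rat phospholipid hydroperoxide glutathione peroxidase (Gpx4/PHGPx), but its conserved AUGA core has been deleted. That deletion is expected to disable the element, so the UGA should act as a stop codon, making this construct a likely SECIS-defective negative control alongside versions with an intact element.

The SECIS itself is not annotated in the feature table, though an unannotated gap lies between the luciferase CDS and the backbone's V5 tag sequence. Whether the V5 tag is in frame with luciferase is not stated. The short HIV-1 LTR, ble and lacI fragments listed appear to be incidental annotation matches to backbone sequence.
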