Features (pLannotate 1.2.2; 21 found; start..end, strand, type, name):
     28..80      -  misc_feature   bom (fragment): basis of mobility region from pBR322
    235..614     +  enhancer       CMV enhancer: human cytomegalovirus immediate early enhancer
    615..818     +  promoter       CMV promoter: human cytomegalovirus (CMV) immediate early promoter
    814..847     +  LTR            5' LTR (truncated) (fragment): truncated 5' long terminal repeat (LTR) from HIV-1
    863..881     +  promoter       T7 promoter: promoter for bacteriophage T7 RNA polymerase
    954..2606    +  CDS            luciferase: firefly luciferase; luc
   2760..2801    +  CDS            V5 tag: epitope tag from simian virus 5
   2857..3081    +  polyA_signal   bGH poly(A) signal: bovine growth hormone polyadenylation signal
   3085..3106    +  promoter       SV40 promoter (fragment): SV40 enhancer and early promoter
   3127..3555    +  rep_origin     f1 ori (sequence partly withheld): f1 bacteriophage origin of replication; arrow indicates direction of (+) strand synthesis
   3569..3898    +  promoter       SV40 promoter: SV40 enhancer and early promoter
   3965..4756    +  CDS            neo: KKA2_KLEPN - Also known as kan, nptII. Experimental evidence at protein level: Swiss-Prot protein existence level 1. Resistance to kanamycin, neomycin, paromomycin, ribostamycin, butirosin and gentamicin B. From Klebsiella pneumoniae.
   4782..4940    +  CDS            ble (fragment): BLE_KLEPN - Experimental evidence at protein level: Swiss-Prot protein existence level 1. Binding protein with a strong affinity to the bleomycin family of antibiotics. Binds to CL990; an antimitotic-antibiotic compound. From Klebsiella pneumoniae.
   4935..5056    +  polyA_signal   SV40 poly(A) signal: SV40 polyadenylation signal
   5129..5145    -  protein_bind   lac operator: The lac repressor binds to the lac operator to inhibit transcription in E. coli. This inhibition can be relieved by adding lactose or isopropyl-β-D-thiogalactopyranoside (IPTG). lac repressor encoded by lacI
   5153..5183    -  promoter       lac promoter: promoter for the E. coli lac operon
   5198..5219    -  protein_bind   CAP binding site: CAP binding activates transcription in the presence of cAMP. E. coli catabolite activator protein
   5232..5324    -  CDS            lacI (fragment): lac repressor; lacI; The lac repressor binds to the lac operator to inhibit transcription in E. coli. This inhibition can be relieved by adding lactose or isopropyl-β-D-thiogalactopyranoside (IPTG).
   5507..6095    -  rep_origin     ori: high-copy-number ColE1/pMB1/pBR322/pUC origin of replication
   6266..7126    -  CDS            AmpR: β-lactamase; bla; confers resistance to ampicillin, carbenicillin, and related antibiotics
   7127..7231    -  promoter       AmpR promoter: bla
>Addgene plasmid #112145 | LUC2 (L/Sec/deltaP) | addgene full sequence | sequence record 214904 | Addgene NGS Result
GACGGATCGGGAGATCTCCCGATCCCCTATGGTGCACTCTCAGTACAATCTGCTCTGATGCCGCATAGTT
AAGCCAGTATCTGCTCCCTGCTTGTGTGTTGGAGGTCGCTGAGTAGTGCGCGAGCAAAATTTAAGCTACA
ACAAGGCAAGGCTTGACCGACAATTGCATGAAGAATCTGCTTAGGGTTAGGCGTTTTGCGCTGCTTCGCG
ATGTACGGGCCAGATATACGCGTTGACATTGATTATTGACTAGTTATTAATAGTAATCAATTACGGGGTC
ATTAGTTCATAGCCCATATATGGAGTTCCGCGTTACATAACTTACGGTAAATGGCCCGCCTGGCTGACCG
CCCAACGACCCCCGCCCATTGACGTCAATAATGACGTATGTTCCCATAGTAACGCCAATAGGGACTTTCC
ATTGACGTCAATGGGTGGAGTATTTACGGTAAACTGCCCACTTGGCAGTACATCAAGTGTATCATATGCC
AAGTACGCCCCCTATTGACGTCAATGACGGTAAATGGCCCGCCTGGCATTATGTCCAGTACATGACCTTA
TGGGACTTTCCTACTTGGCAGTACATCTACGTATTAGTCATCGCTATTACCATGGTGATGCGGTTTTGGC
AGTACATCAATGGGCGTGGATAGCGGTTTGACTCACGGGGATTTCCAAGTCTCCACCCCATTGACGTCAA
TGGGAGTTTGTTTTGGCACCAAAATCAACGGGACTTTCCAAAATGTCGTAACAACTCCGCCCCATTGACG
CAAATGGGCGGTAGGCGTGTACGGTGGGAGGTCTATATAAGCAGAGCTCTCTGGCTAACTAGAGAACCCA
CTGCTTACTGGCTTATCGAAATTAATACGACTCACTATAGGGAGACCCAAGCTGGCTAGTTAAGCTTGGT
ACCGAGCTCGGATCCACTAGTCCAGTGTGGTGGAATTGCCCTTATGGAAGACGCCAAAAACATAAAGAAA
GGCCCGGCGCCATTCTATCCTCTAGAGGATGGAACCGCTGGAGAGCAACTGCATAAGGCTATGAAGAGAT
ACGCCCTGGTTCCTGGAACAATTGCTTTTACAGATGCACATATCGAGGTGAACATCACGTACGCGGAATA
CTTCGAAATGTCCGTTCGGTTGGCAGAAGCTATGAAACGATATGGGCTGAATACAAATCACAGAATCGTC
GTATGCAGTGAAAACTCTCTTCAATTCTTTATGCCGGTGTTGGGCGCGTTATTTATCGGAGTTGCAGTTG
CGCCCGCGAACGACATTTATAATGAACGTGAATTGCTCAACAGTATGAACATTTCGCAGCCTACCGTAGT
GTTTGTTTCCAAAAAGGGGTTGCAAAAAATTTTGAACATGCAAAAAAAATTACCAATAATCCAGAAAATT
ATTATCATGGATTCTAAAACGGATTACCAGGGATTTCAGTCGATGTACACGTTCGTCACATCTCATCTAC
CTCCCGGTTTTAATGAATACGATTTTGTACCAGAGTCCTTTGATCGTGACAAAACAATTGCACTGATAAT
GAATTCCTCTGGATCTACTGGGTTACCTAAGGGTGTGGCCCTTCCGCATAGAACTGCCTGCGTCAGATTC
TCGCATGCCAGAGATCCTATTTTTGGCAATCAAATCATTCCGGATACTGCGATTTTAAGTGTTGTTCCAT
TCCATCACGGTTTTGGAATGTTTACTACACTCGGATATTTGATATGAGGATTTCGAGTCGTCTTAATGTA
TAGATTTGAAGAAGAGCTGTTTTTACGATCCCTTCAGGATTACAAAATTCAAAGTGCGTTGCTAGTACCA
ACCCTATTTTCATTCTTCGCCAAAAGCACTCTGATTGACAAATACGATTTATCTAATTTACACGAAATTG
CTTCTGGGGGCGCACCTCTTTCGAAAGAAGTCGGGGAAGCGGTTGCAAAACGCTTCCATCTTCCAGGGAT
ACGACAAGGATATGGGCTCACTGAGACTACATCAGCTATTCTGATTACACCCGAGGGGGATGATAAACCG
GGCGCGGTCGGTAAAGTTGTTCCATTTTTTGAAGCGAAGGTTGTGGATCTGGATACCGGGAAAACGCTGG
GCGTTAATCAGAGAGGCGAATTATGTGTCAGAGGACCTATGATTATGTCCGGTTATGTAAACAATCCGGA
AGCGACCAACGCCTTGATTGACAAGGATGGATGGCTACATTCTGGAGACATAGCTTACTGGGACGAAGAC
GAACACTTCTTCATAGTTGACCGCTTGAAGTCTTTGATTAAATACAAAGGATATCAGGTGGCCCCCGCTG
AATTGGAATCGATATTGTTACAACACCCCAACATCTTCGACGCGGGCGTGGCAGGTCTTCCCGACGATGA
CGCCGGTGAACTTCCCGCCGCCGTTGTTGTTTTGGAGCACGGAAAGACGATGACGGAAAAAGAGATCGTG
GATTACGTCGCCAGTCAAGTAACAACCGCGAAAAAGTTGCGCGGAGGAGTTGTGTTTGTGGACGAAGTAC
CGAAAGGTCTTACCGGAAAACTCGACGCAAGAAAAATCAGAGAGATCCTCATAAAGGCCAAGAAGGGCGG
AAAGTCCAAATTGTAAAATGTAACTTTAATTAATGGAGCCTTCCACCCCGGCACTCCGGTCTGCCTGAAA
ACCAGCCCGCTGGTGGGGCAGTCCCGAGGACCTGGCGTGCATCCCCGCCGGAGGAAGGTCCAGAGCGGCC
GCTCGAGTCTAGAGGGCCCGCGGTTCGAAGGTAAGCCTATCCCTAACCCTCTCCTCGGTCTCGATTCTAC
GCGTACCGGTCATCATCACCATCACCATTGAGTTTAAACCCGCTGATCAGCCTCGACTGTGCCTTCTAGT
TGCCAGCCATCTGTTGTTTGCCCCTCCCCCGTGCCTTCCTTGACCCTGGAAGGTGCCACTCCCACTGTCC
TTTCCTAATAAAATGAGGAAATTGCATCGCATTGTCTGAGTAGGTGTCATTCTATTCTGGGGGGTGGGGT
GGGGCAGGACAGCAAGGGGGAGGATTGGGAAGACAATAGCAGGCATGCTGGGGATGCGGTGGGCTCTATG
GCTTCTGAGGCGGAAAGAACCAGCTGGGGCTCTAGGGGGTATCCCC
[124 nt withheld, positions 3127-3250]
CGCCGGCTTTCCT
[79 nt withheld, positions 3264-3342]
A
[49 nt withheld, positions 3344-3392]
CCTTTGACGTTGGAGTCCACGTTCTTT
[37 nt withheld, positions 3420-3456]
ACCCTATCTCGGTCTATTCTTTTGATTTATAAGGGATTTTGCCGATTTCGGCCTATTGGTTAAAAAATGA
GCTGATTTAACAAAAATTTAACGCGAATTAATTCTGTGGAATGTGTGTCAGTTAGGGTGTGGAAAGTCCC
CAGGCTCCCCAGCAGGCAGAAGTATGCAAAGCATGCATCTCAATTAGTCAGCAACCAGGTGTGGAAAGTC
CCCAGGCTCCCCAGCAGGCAGAAGTATGCAAAGCATGCATCTCAATTAGTCAGCAACCATAGTCCCGCCC
CTAACTCCGCCCATCCCGCCCCTAACTCCGCCCAGTTCCGCCCATTCTCCGCCCCATGGCTGACTAATTT
TTTTTATTTATGCAGAGGCCGAGGCCGCCTCTGCCTCTGAGCTATTCCAGAAGTAGTGAGGAGGCTTTTT
TGGAGGCCTAGGCTTTTGCAAAAAGCTCCCGGGAGCTTGTATATCCATTTTCGGATCTGATCAAGAGACA
GGATGAGGATCGTTTCGCATGATTGAACAAGATGGATTGCACGCAGGTTCTCCGGCCGCTTGGGTGGAGA
GGCTATTCGGCTATGACTGGGCACAACAGACAATCGGCTGCTCTGATGCCGCCGTGTTCCGGCTGTCAGC
GCAGGGGCGCCCGGTTCTTTTTGTCAAGACCGACCTGTCCGGTGCCCTGAATGAACTGCAGGACGAGGCA
GCGCGGCTATCGTGGCTGGCCACGACGGGCGTTCCTTGCGCAGCTGTGCTCGACGTTGTCACTGAAGCGG
GAAGGGACTGGCTGCTATTGGGCGAAGTGCCGGGGCAGGATCTCCTGTCATCTCACCTTGCTCCTGCCGA
GAAAGTATCCATCATGGCTGATGCAATGCGGCGGCTGCATACGCTTGATCCGGCTACCTGCCCATTCGAC
CACCAAGCGAAACATCGCATCGAGCGAGCACGTACTCGGATGGAAGCCGGTCTTGTCGATCAGGATGATC
TGGACGAAGAGCATCAGGGGCTCGCGCCAGCCGAACTGTTCGCCAGGCTCAAGGCGCGCATGCCCGACGG
CGAGGATCTCGTCGTGACCCATGGCGATGCCTGCTTGCCGAATATCATGGTGGAAAATGGCCGCTTTTCT
GGATTCATCGACTGTGGCCGGCTGGGTGTGGCGGACCGCTATCAGGACATAGCGTTGGCTACCCGTGATA
TTGCTGAAGAGCTTGGCGGCGAATGGGCTGACCGCTTCCTCGTGCTTTACGGTATCGCCGCTCCCGATTC
GCAGCGCATCGCCTTCTATCGCCTTCTTGACGAGTTCTTCTGAGCGGGACTCTGGGGTTCGCGAAATGAC
CGACCAAGCGACGCCCAACCTGCCATCACGAGATTTCGATTCCACCGCCGCCTTCTATGAAAGGTTGGGC
TTCGGAATCGTTTTCCGGGACGCCGGCTGGATGATCCTCCAGCGCGGGGATCTCATGCTGGAGTTCTTCG
CCCACCCCAACTTGTTTATTGCAGCTTATAATGGTTACAAATAAAGCAATAGCATCACAAATTTCACAAA
TAAAGCATTTTTTTCACTGCATTCTAGTTGTGGTTTGTCCAAACTCATCAATGTATCTTATCATGTCTGT
ATACCGTCGACCTCTAGCTAGAGCTTGGCGTAATCATGGTCATAGCTGTTTCCTGTGTGAAATTGTTATC
CGCTCACAATTCCACACAACATACGAGCCGGAAGCATAAAGTGTAAAGCCTGGGGTGCCTAATGAGTGAG
CTAACTCACATTAATTGCGTTGCGCTCACTGCCCGCTTTCCAGTCGGGAAACCTGTCGTGCCAGCTGCAT
TAATGAATCGGCCAACGCGCGGGGAGAGGCGGTTTGCGTATTGGGCGCTCTTCCGCTTCCTCGCTCACTG
ACTCGCTGCGCTCGGTCGTTCGGCTGCGGCGAGCGGTATCAGCTCACTCAAAGGCGGTAATACGGTTATC
CACAGAATCAGGGGATAACGCAGGAAAGAACATGTGAGCAAAAGGCCAGCAAAAGGCCAGGAACCGTAAA
AAGGCCGCGTTGCTGGCGTTTTTCCATAGGCTCCGCCCCCCTGACGAGCATCACAAAAATCGACGCTCAA
GTCAGAGGTGGCGAAACCCGACAGGACTATAAAGATACCAGGCGTTTCCCCCTGGAAGCTCCCTCGTGCG
CTCTCCTGTTCCGACCCTGCCGCTTACCGGATACCTGTCCGCCTTTCTCCCTTCGGGAAGCGTGGCGCTT
TCTCATAGCTCACGCTGTAGGTATCTCAGTTCGGTGTAGGTCGTTCGCTCCAAGCTGGGCTGTGTGCACG
AACCCCCCGTTCAGCCCGACCGCTGCGCCTTATCCGGTAACTATCGTCTTGAGTCCAACCCGGTAAGACA
CGACTTATCGCCACTGGCAGCAGCCACTGGTAACAGGATTAGCAGAGCGAGGTATGTAGGCGGTGCTACA
GAGTTCTTGAAGTGGTGGCCTAACTACGGCTACACTAGAAGAACAGTATTTGGTATCTGCGCTCTGCTGA
AGCCAGTTACCTTCGGAAAAAGAGTTGGTAGCTCTTGATCCGGCAAACAAACCACCGCTGGTAGCGGTGG
TTTTTTTGTTTGCAAGCAGCAGATTACGCGCAGAAAAAAAGGATCTCAAGAAGATCCTTTGATCTTTTCT
ACGGGGTCTGACGCTCAGTGGAACGAAAACTCACGTTAAGGGATTTTGGTCATGAGATTATCAAAAAGGA
TCTTCACCTAGATCCTTTTAAATTAAAAATGAAGTTTTAAATCAATCTAAAGTATATATGAGTAAACTTG
GTCTGACAGTTACCAATGCTTAATCAGTGAGGCACCTATCTCAGCGATCTGTCTATTTCGTTCATCCATA
GTTGCCTGACTCCCCGTCGTGTAGATAACTACGATACGGGAGGGCTTACCATCTGGCCCCAGTGCTGCAA
TGATACCGCGAGACCCACGCTCACCGGCTCCAGATTTATCAGCAATAAACCAGCCAGCCGGAAGGGCCGA
GCGCAGAAGTGGTCCTGCAACTTTATCCGCCTCCATCCAGTCTATTAATTGTTGCCGGGAAGCTAGAGTA
AGTAGTTCGCCAGTTAATAGTTTGCGCAACGTTGTTGCCATTGCTACAGGCATCGTGGTGTCACGCTCGT
CGTTTGGTATGGCTTCATTCAGCTCCGGTTCCCAACGATCAAGGCGAGTTACATGATCCCCCATGTTGTG
CAAAAAAGCGGTTAGCTCCTTCGGTCCTCCGATCGTTGTCAGAAGTAAGTTGGCCGCAGTGTTATCACTC
ATGGTTATGGCAGCACTGCATAATTCTCTTACTGTCATGCCATCCGTAAGATGCTTTTCTGTGACTGGTG
AGTACTCAACCAAGTCATTCTGAGAATAGTGTATGCGGCGACCGAGTTGCTCTTGCCCGGCGTCAATACG
GGATAATACCGCGCCACATAGCAGAACTTTAAAAGTGCTCATCATTGGAAAACGTTCTTCGGGGCGAAAA
CTCTCAAGGATCTTACCGCTGTTGAGATCCAGTTCGATGTAACCCACTCGTGCACCCAACTGATCTTCAG
CATCTTTTACTTTCACCAGCGTTTCTGGGTGAGCAAAAACAGGAAGGCAAAATGCCGCAAAAAAGGGAAT
AAGGGCGACACGGAAATGTTGAATACTCATACTCTTCCTTTTTCAATATTATTGAAGCATTTATCAGGGT
TATTGTCTCATGAGCGGATACATATTTGAATGTATTTAGAAAAATAAACAAATAGGGGTTCCGCGCACAT
TTCCCCGAAAAGTGCCACCTGACGTC
